>Addgene plasmid #61529 | mChF-AIP (TD) | depositor partial sequence | sequence record 100271 | Author's partial sequence
NNNNNNNNNNNNNGNNNGGTGGNNCCCTGCAGTCAGAGCTCTGATCCTCCGGTTCCAAGGTCCACCAGAT
CAGCCACTCTTCTCATCTTGGTTGATCCCTCTCCTGATCCTGAATTCGAAGCTTGAGCTCGAGGACCACC
AGCACTACCACCAGCACTACCACCAGCACTACCACCAGCACTACCACCAGCACTTTCCAGTTTTAGAAGC
TCCACATCGAAGACGAGAGTGGCATGTGGTGGGATGATGCCTGGGTGCCCAGTGGCACCATAGGCATAAT
CTGGAGATATAGTCAGTTTGGCTCTCTGACCCACACTCATCTGGGCAACCCCTTCTTCCCAGCCTCGGAT
CACCTCCTGCTTGCCTAGCATAAACTTAAAGGGCTTGTTTCTGTCCCGGGAGGAATCAAATTTCTTTCCA
TCTTCAAGCATCCCGGTGTAGTGCACCACGCAGGTCTGGCCGCGCTTGGGGAAGGTGCGCCCGTCTCCTG
GGGAGATGGTTTCCACCTGCACTCCACCACCAGCACTCTTGTACAGCTCGTCCATGCCGCCGGTGGAGTG
GCGGCCCTCGGCGCGTTCGTACTGTTCCACGATGGTGTAGTCCTCGTTGTGGGAGGTGATGTCCAACTTG
ATGTTGACGTTGTAGGCGCCGGGCAGCTGCACGGGCTTCTTGGCCTTGTAGGTGGTCTTGACCTCAGCGT
CGTAGTGGCCGCCGTCCTTCAGCTTCAGCCTCTGCTTGATCTCGCCCTTCAGGGCGCCGTCCTCGGGGTA
CATCCGCTCGGAGGAGGCCTCCCAGCCCATGGTCTTCTTCTGCATTACGGGGCCGTCGGAGGGGAAGTTG
GTGCCGCGCAGCTTCACCTTGTAGATGAACTCGCCGTCCTGCAGGGAGGAGTCCTGGGTCACGGTCACCA
CGCCGCCGTCCTCGAAGTTCATCACGCGCTCCCACTTGAAGCCCTCGGGGAAGGACAGCTTCAAGTAGTC
GGGGATGTCGGCGGGGTGCTTCACGTAGGCCTTGGAGCCGTACATGAACTGANGGGACAGGATGTCCCAG
