>Addgene plasmid #61529 | mChF-AIP (TD) | addgene partial sequence | sequence record 111105 | CMV-F 5'-CGCAAATGGGCGGTAGGCGTG-3'
GTGAACCGTCAGAATCCGCTAGCGCTACCGGTCGCCACCATGGTAAGCAAGGGCGAGGAGGATAACATGG
CCATCATCAAGGAGTTCATGCGCTTCAAGGTGCACATGGAGGGCTCCGTGAACGGCCACGAGTTCGAGAT
CGAGGGCGAGGGCGAGGGCCGCCCCTACGAGGGCACCCAGACCGCCAAGCTGAAGGTGACCAAGGGTGGC
CCCCTGCCCTTCGCCTGGGACATCCTGTCCCCTCAGTTCATGTACGGCTCCAAGGCCTACGTGAAGCACC
CCGCCGACATCCCCGACTACTTGAAGCTGTCCTTCCCCGAGGGCTTCAAGTGGGAGCGCGTGATGAACTT
CGAGGACGGCGGCGTGGTGACCGTGACCCAGGACTCCTCCCTGCAGGACGGCGAGTTCATCTACAAGGTG
AAGCTGCGCGGCACCAACTTCCCCTCCGACGGCCCCGTAATGCAGAAGAAGACCATGGGCTGGGAGGCCT
CCTCCGAGCGGATGTACCCCGAGGACGGCGCCCTGAAGGGCGAGATCAAGCAGAGGCTGAAGCTGAAGGA
CGGCGGCCACTACGACGCTGAGGTCAAGACCACCTACAAGGCCAAGAAGCCCGTGCAGCTGCCCGGCGCC
TACAACGTCAACATCAAGTTGGACATCACCTCCCACAACGAGGACTACACCATCGTGGAACAGTACGAAC
GCGCCGA
