>Addgene plasmid #61529 | mChF-AIP (TD) | addgene partial sequence | sequence record 111106 | SV40pA-R 5'-GAAATTTGTGATGCTATTGC-3'
TTGCATTCATTTTATGTTTCAGGTTCAGGGGGAGGTGTGGGAGGTTTTTTAAAGCAAGTAAAACCTCTAC
AAATGTGGTATGGCTGATTATGATCAGTTATCTAGATCCGGTGGATCCCTGCAGTCAGAGCTCTGATCCT
CCGGTTCCAAGGTCCACCAGATCAGCCACTCTTCTCATCTTGGTTGATCCCTCTCCTGATCCTGAATTCG
AAGCTTGAGCTCGAGGACCACCAGCACTACCACCAGCACTACCACCAGCACTACCACCAGCACTACCACC
AGCACTTTCCAGTTTTAGAAGCTCCACATCGAAGACGAGAGTGGCATGTGGTGGGATGATGCCTGGGTGC
CCAGTGGCACCATAGGCATAATCTGGAGATATAGTCAGTTTGGCTCTCTGACCCACACTCATCTGGGCAA
CCCCTTCTTCCCAGCCTCGGATCACCTCCTGCTTGCCTAGCATAAACTTAAAGGGCTTGTTTCTGTCCCG
GGAGGAATCAAATTTCTTTCCATCTTCAAGCATCCCGGTGTAGTGCACCACGCAGGTCTGGCCGCGCTTG
GGGAAGGTGCGCCCGTCTCCTGGGGAGATGGTTTCCACCTGCACTCCACCACCAGCACTCTTGTACAGCT
CGTCCATGCCGCCGGTGGAGTGGCGGCCCTCGGCGCGTTCGTACTGTTCCACGATGGTGTAGTCCTCGTT
GTGGGAGGTGATGTCCAACTTGATGTTGACGTTGTAGGCG
