[The description below was written by a language model from this plasmid's Addgene catalogue record.]
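Description:
mChF-AIP (TD) is a mammalian expression plasmid built on a C1-type backbone, in which a CMV promoter drives a three-part fusion protein. The central element is human FK506 binding protein 1A (FKBP1A, also known as FKBP12), carrying mCherry at its N terminus and a peptide designated AIP, bearing a "TD" mutation, at its C terminus. The use of an SV40 poly A reverse sequencing primer suggests that the transcript ends at an SV40 polyadenylation signal. The plasmid is propagated in E. coli under kanamycin selection. The record gives no copy number or cloning method, and no feature table is available to confirm the origin of replication or any mammalian selection marker.

The parts point to a chemically inducible dimerization design. FKBP binds rapamycin and, through it, an FRB domain, so an FKBP fusion can be recruited on demand to wherever an FRB-tagged anchor has been placed in the cell. mCherry provides a red fluorescent readout of expression and of the fusion's location before and after recruitment. The associated publication concerns genetically encoded sensors and actuators for compartmentalized AMPK signaling, so AIP is presumably the payload that acts on AMPK at the targeted compartment. However, the record does not expand the abbreviation, and it refers to comments not included here for the nature of the TD mutation. Whether this variant serves as an altered-activity form or as a control relative to the unmutated AIP construct therefore cannot be stated from the available information.
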