Addgene plasmid #61529: mChF-AIP (TD)
Purpose: Expression of human FK506 binding protein 1A (FKBP1A) tagged with mCherry and AIP (with TD mutation)
Depositing lab: Takanari Inoue. Depositing organization: Johns Hopkins University and School of Medicine. Publication: Compartmentalized AMPK signaling illuminated by genetically encoded molecular sensors and actuators. Miyamoto T, Rho E, Sample V, Akano H, Magari M, Ueno T, Gorshkov K, Chen M, Tokumitsu H, Zhang J, Inoue T. Cell Rep. 2015 Apr 28;11(4):657-70. doi: 10.1016/j.celrep.2015.03.057. Epub 2015 Apr 16. PubMed 25892241.
Backbone
  Vector backbone: C1
  Vector type: Mammalian Expression
Growth in bacteria
  Bacterial resistance: Kanamycin, 50 μg/mL
  Growth temperature: 37°C
  Growth strain: DH5alpha
  Copy number: Unknown
Gene/Insert
  Gene/Insert name: FK506 binding protein 1A
  Species: H. sapiens (human)
  Entrez Gene: FKBP1A (a.k.a. FKBP-12, FKBP-1A, FKBP1, FKBP12, PKC12, PKCI2, PPIASE)
  Promoter: CMV
  Tag / fusion protein: mCherry (N terminal on insert); AIP with TD mutation (see comments) (C terminal on insert)
  Cloning method: Unknown
  Sequencing primers: 5′ CMV Forward; 3′ SV40 poly A Reverse
Terms and licenses: Academic/Nonprofit Terms; Industry Terms: Not Available to Industry
How to cite: mChF-AIP (TD) was a gift from Takanari Inoue (Addgene plasmid # 61529 ; http://n2t.net/addgene:61529 ; RRID:Addgene_61529)
